Addgene plasmid #41296: TAL3122
Depositing lab: Keith Joung. Publication: Targeted gene disruption in somatic zebrafish cells using engineered TALENs. Sander JD, Cade L, Khayter C, Reyon D, Peterson RT, Joung JK, Yeh JR. Nat Biotechnol. 2011 Aug 5;29(8):697-8. doi: 10.1038/nbt.1934. PubMed 21822241.
Backbone
  Vector backbone: JDS71
  Backbone manufacturer: Addgene plasmid #32287
  Backbone size w/o insert (bp): 6447
  Vector type: Mammalian Expression ; T7
Growth in bacteria
  Bacterial resistance: Ampicillin, 100 μg/mL
  Growth temperature: 37°C
  Growth strain: XL1 Blue
  Copy number: High Copy
Gene/Insert
  Gene/Insert name: ZebrafishCommunity-musashi-2a-Left (alt name: musashi-2a)
  Species: D. rerio (zebrafish)
  Insert size (bp): 1640
  Promoter: CMV
  Tag / fusion protein: 3X Flag (N terminal on backbone); WT FOKI (C terminal on backbone)
  Cloning method: Restriction Enzyme; 5′ cloning site N/A (destroyed during cloning); 3′ cloning site N/A (destroyed during cloning)
  Sequencing primers: 5′ CMV-F; 3′ BGH-rev
Terms and licenses: Academic/Nonprofit Terms; Industry Terms: Not Available to Industry
Depositor comments: Target binding site: TGGAAGCGGACGCGAGTC It is strongly recommended that users perform a diagnostic digest to verify this plasmid prior to use. For example, a double digest of the plasmid with BamHI and KpnI should result in two bands at 2.3kb and 5.8kb.
How to cite: TAL3122 was a gift from Keith Joung (Addgene plasmid # 41296 ; http://n2t.net/addgene:41296 ; RRID:Addgene_41296)
