[The description below was written by a language model from this plasmid's Addgene catalogue record.]
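Description:
TAL3122 is a TALEN expression plasmid built on the JDS71 backbone, a roughly 6.4 kb vector catalogued as a mammalian expression and T7 vector. It is maintained in E. coli as a high-copy plasmid under ampicillin selection. The insert, about 1.6 kb, is an engineered TAL effector repeat array designated ZebrafishCommunity-musashi-2a-Left, designed to recognise a DNA site in the zebrafish (D. rerio) musashi-2a gene. The array was placed into the backbone by restriction cloning, with both cloning sites destroyed in the process.

The backbone supplies the flanking parts of the nuclease. These are an N-terminal 3X FLAG epitope for detecting the protein and a C-terminal wild-type FokI cleavage domain, so the finished open reading frame encodes a complete TALE–FokI fusion. Expression is driven by the CMV promoter, which permits direct expression in transfected mammalian cells. The T7 designation indicates that the coding region can also be transcribed in vitro to make mRNA, the usual route for delivering nucleases by injection into zebrafish embryos. The listed sequencing primers suggest a BGH polyadenylation region downstream of the insert, although no feature table is provided to confirm this or other backbone elements.

Because FokI cleaves only as a dimer, this "Left" monomer is meant to be paired with a matching right-hand TALEN that binds the opposite half-site. The pair then makes a double-strand break in the intervening spacer, and error-prone repair of that break produces indel mutations. The associated work describes targeted gene disruption in somatic zebrafish cells, and this construct fits that use as one half of a nuclease pair for disrupting musashi-2a. The record does not identify the partner plasmid.
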