>Addgene plasmid #41296 | TAL3122 | depositor partial sequence | sequence record 54935 | TAL3122 sequence 2430 bps
TCTAGAGCTAGCACCATGGACTACAAAGACCATGACGGTGATTATAAAGATCATGACATCGATTACAAGG
ATGACGATGACAAGATGGCCCCCAAGAAGAAGAGGAAGGTGGGCATTCACCGCGGGGTACCTATGGTGGA
CTTGAGGACACTCGGTTATTCGCAACAGCAACAGGAGAAAATCAAGCCTAAGGTCAGGAGCACCGTCGCG
CAACACCACGAGGCGCTTGTGGGGCATGGCTTCACTCATGCGCATATTGTCGCGCTTTCACAGCACCCTG
CGGCGCTTGGGACGGTGGCTGTCAAATACCAAGATATGATTGCGGCCCTGCCCGAAGCCACGCACGAGGC
AATTGTAGGGGTCGGTAAACAGTGGTCGGGAGCGCGAGCACTTGAGGCGCTGCTGACTGTGGCGGGTGAG
CTTAGGGGGCCTCCGCTCCAGCTCGACACCGGGCAGCTGCTGAAGATCGCGAAGAGAGGGGGAGTAACAG
CGGTAGAGGCAGTGCACGCCTGGCGCAATGCGCTCACCGGGGCCCCCTTGAACCTGACCCCAGACCAGGT
AGTCGCAATCGCGAACAATAATGGGGGAAAGCAAGCCCTGGAAACCGTGCAAAGGTTGTTGCCGGTCCTT
TGTCAAGACCACGGCCTTACACCGGAGCAAGTCGTGGCCATTGCAAATAATAACGGTGGCAAACAGGCTC
TTGAGACGGTTCAGAGACTTCTCCCAGTTCTCTGTCAAGCCCACGGGCTGACTCCCGATCAAGTTGTAGC
GATTGCGTCGAACATTGGAGGGAAACAAGCATTGGAGACTGTCCAACGGCTCCTTCCCGTGTTGTGTCAA
GCCCACGGTTTGACGCCTGCACAAGTGGTCGCCATCGCCTCCAATATTGGCGGTAAGCAGGCGCTGGAAA
CAGTACAGCGCCTGCTGCCTGTACTGTGCCAGGATCATGGACTGACCCCAGACCAGGTAGTCGCAATCGC
GAACAATAATGGGGGAAAGCAAGCCCTGGAAACCGTGCAAAGGTTGTTGCCGGTCCTTTGTCAAGACCAC
GGCCTTACACCGGAGCAAGTCGTGGCCATTGCATCCCACGACGGTGGCAAACAGGCTCTTGAGACGGTTC
AGAGACTTCTCCCAGTTCTCTGTCAAGCCCACGGGCTGACTCCCGATCAAGTTGTAGCGATTGCGAATAA
CAATGGAGGGAAACAAGCATTGGAGACTGTCCAACGGCTCCTTCCCGTGTTGTGTCAAGCCCACGGTTTG
ACGCCTGCACAAGTGGTCGCCATCGCCAACAACAACGGCGGTAAGCAGGCGCTGGAAACAGTACAGCGCC
TGCTGCCTGTACTGTGCCAGGATCATGGACTGACCCCAGACCAGGTAGTCGCAATCGCGTCGAACATTGG
GGGAAAGCAAGCCCTGGAAACCGTGCAAAGGTTGTTGCCGGTCCTTTGTCAAGACCACGGCCTTACACCG
GAGCAAGTCGTGGCCATTGCATCCCACGACGGTGGCAAACAGGCTCTTGAGACGGTTCAGAGACTTCTCC
CAGTTCTCTGTCAAGCCCACGGGCTGACTCCCGATCAAGTTGTAGCGATTGCGAATAACAATGGAGGGAA
ACAAGCATTGGAGACTGTCCAACGGCTCCTTCCCGTGTTGTGTCAAGCCCACGGTTTGACGCCTGCACAA
GTGGTCGCCATCGCCAGCCATGATGGCGGTAAGCAGGCGCTGGAAACAGTACAGCGCCTGCTGCCTGTAC
TGTGCCAGGATCATGGACTGACCCCAGACCAGGTAGTCGCAATCGCGAACAATAATGGGGGAAAGCAAGC
CCTGGAAACCGTGCAAAGGTTGTTGCCGGTCCTTTGTCAAGACCACGGCCTTACACCGGAGCAAGTCGTG
GCCATTGCAAGCAACATCGGTGGCAAACAGGCTCTTGAGACGGTTCAGAGACTTCTCCCAGTTCTCTGTC
AAGCCCACGGGCTGACTCCCGATCAAGTTGTAGCGATTGCGAATAACAATGGAGGGAAACAAGCATTGGA
GACTGTCCAACGGCTCCTTCCCGTGTTGTGTCAAGCCCACGGTTTGACGCCTGCACAAGTGGTCGCCATC
GCCTCGAATGGCGGCGGTAAGCAGGCGCTGGAAACAGTACAGCGCCTGCTGCCTGTACTGTGCCAGGATC
ATGGACTGACACCCGAACAGGTGGTCGCCATTGCTTCCCACGACGGAGGACGGCCAGCCTTGGAGTCCAT
CGTAGCCCAATTGTCCAGGCCCGATCCCGCGTTGGCTGCGTTAACGAATGACCATCTGGTGGCGTTGGCA
TGTCTTGGTGGACGACCCGCGCTCGATGCAGTCAAAAAGGGTCTGCCTCATGCTCCCGCATTGATCAAAA
GAACCAACCGGCGGATTCCCGAGAGAACTTCCCATCGAGTCGCGGGATCC
