>Addgene plasmid #41296 | TAL3122 | addgene partial sequence | sequence record 56439 | JDS-TALEN-F 5'-TAGGGGTCGGTAAACAGTGG-3'
GCGCTGCTGACTGTGGCGGGTGAGCTTAGGGGGCCTCCGCTCCAGCTCGACACCGGGCAGCTGCTGAAGA
TCGCGAAGAGAGGGGGAGTAACAGCGGTAGAGGCAGTGCACGCCTGGCGCAATGCGCTCACCGGGGCCCC
CTTGAACCTGACCCCAGACCAGGTAGTCGCAATCGCGAACAATAATGGGGGAAAGCAAGCCCTGGAAACC
GTGCAAAGGTTGTTGCCGGTCCTTTGTCAAGACCACGGCCTTACACCGGAGCAAGTCGTGGCCATTGCAA
ATAATAACGGTGGCAAACAGGCTCTTGAGACGGTTCAGAGACTTCTCCCAGTTCTCTGTCAAGCCCACGG
GCTGACTCCCGATCAAGTTGTAGCGATTGCGTCGAACATTGGAGGGAAACAAGCATTGGAGACTGTCCAA
CGGCTCCTTCCCGTGTTGTGTCAAGCCCACGGTTTGACGCCTGCACAAGTGGTCGCCATCGCCTCCAATA
TTGGCGGTAAGCAGGCGCTGGAAACAGTACAGCGCCTGCTGCCTGTACTGTGCCAGGATCATGGACTGAC
CCCAGACCAGGTAGTCGCAATCGCGAACAATAATGGGGGAAAGCAAGCCCTGGAAACCGTGCAAAGGTTG
TTGCCGGTCCTTTGTCAAGACCACGGCCTTACACCGGAGCAAGTCGTGGCCATTGCATCCCACGACGGTG
GCAAACAGGCTCTTGAGACGGTTCAGAGACTTCTCCCAGTTCTCTGTCAAGCCCACGGGCTGACTCCCGA
TCAAGTTGTAGCGATTGCGAATAACAATGGAGGGAAACAAGCATTGGAGACTGTCCAACGGCTCCTTCCC
GTGTTGTGTCAAGCCCACGGTTTGACGCCTGCACAAGTGGTCGCCATCGCCAACAACAACGGCGGTAAGC
AGGCGCTGGAAACAGTACAGCGCCTGCTGCCTGTACTG
